Addgene plasmid #229835: pBeta-MHC-promoter DV (JDW 26)
Purpose: (Empty Backbone) A gateway compatible destination vector containing the murine beta-MHC promoter for embryonic and postnatal cardiomyocyte expression.
Depositing lab: Joshua Wythe. Depositing organization: University of Virginia. Publication: MultiSite Assembly of Gateway Induced Clones (MAGIC): a flexible cloning toolbox for use in vertebrate model systems. Gillespie WB 3rd, Zhang Y, Ruiz OE, Cerda J 3rd, Ortiz-Guzman J, Sherman M, Turner WD, Largoza G, Mosser LE, Fujimoto E, Chien CB, Kwan KM, Arenkiel BR, Devine WP, Wythe JD. Development. 2025 Nov 15;152(22):dev204308. doi: 10.1242/dev.204308. Epub 2025 Nov 13. PubMed 41230856.
Backbone
  Vector backbone: pBMHC pro / pBS II SK(+)
  Vector type: Mammalian Expression
Growth in bacteria
  Bacterial resistance: Chloramphenicol and Ampicillin, 25 & 100 μg/mL
  Growth temperature: 37°C
  Growth strain: ccdB Survival
  Copy number: High Copy
Gene/Insert
  Gene/Insert name: None
Terms and licenses: Academic/Nonprofit Terms; Industry Terms: Not Available to Industry
Depositor comments: Please visit https://doi.org/10.1101/2024.07.13.603267 for bioRxiv preprint.
How to cite: pBeta-MHC-promoter DV (JDW 26) was a gift from Joshua Wythe (Addgene plasmid # 229835 ; http://n2t.net/addgene:229835 ; RRID:Addgene_229835)
