[The description below was written by a language model from this plasmid's Addgene catalogue record and pLannotate feature annotations shown in this document.]
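Description:
pBeta-MHC-promoter DV (JDW 26) is an empty Gateway destination vector for mammalian expression, built on a pBluescript II SK(+)-derived backbone that carries the murine beta-myosin heavy chain (beta-MHC) promoter. It has no insert. It is designed to receive a coding sequence or assembled cassette from entry clones by LR recombination, which places that payload under beta-MHC control for expression in embryonic and postnatal cardiomyocytes. It belongs to a multisite Gateway cloning toolbox intended for vertebrate model systems.

The 12.5 kb plasmid keeps the usual pBluescript elements: a high-copy ColE1/pUC origin, an f1 origin, ampicillin resistance (bla with its own promoter), remnants of the lacZα/lac promoter region, and T7 and T3 promoters flanking fragments of the multiple cloning site. The Gateway cassette lies on the reverse strand and is bounded by attR1 and attR2. Between these sites are a chloramphenicol acetyltransferase gene and the ccdB toxin gene, along with a ccdA fragment. ccdB kills standard E. coli strains, so the unrecombined vector is propagated in a ccdB-tolerant strain under combined chloramphenicol and ampicillin selection. A successful LR reaction replaces the CmR–ccdB segment with the gene of interest, giving counter-selection against parental plasmid. A human growth hormone polyadenylation signal sits just beyond attR2 in the same orientation and terminates transcripts from the inserted sequence.

The automated annotation does not label the beta-MHC promoter. However, a roughly 7 kb unannotated stretch lies between attR1 and the T3-side cloning site, upstream of the cassette in the direction of transcription. This is the position the promoter fragment would be expected to occupy, although the record does not give its exact boundaries.
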