Features (pLannotate 1.2.2; 22 found; start..end, strand, type, name):
     30..458     -  rep_origin     f1 ori (sequence partly withheld): f1 bacteriophage origin of replication; arrow indicates direction of (+) strand synthesis
    463..620     -  CDS            lacZα (fragment): LacZα fragment of β-galactosidase; lacZ fragment
    623..641     +  promoter       T7 promoter: promoter for bacteriophage T7 RNA polymerase
    664..685     +  misc_feature   MCS (fragment): pBluescript multiple cloning site
    714..756     +  misc_feature   MCS (fragment): pBluescript multiple cloning site
    752..1374    -  polyA_signal   hGH poly(A) signal: human growth hormone polyadenylation signal
   1395..1519    +  protein_bind   attR2: mutant version of attR; recombination site for the Gateway® LR reaction LR Clonase™
   1563..1865    -  CDS            ccdB: CCDB_ECOLI - Also known as G, letB, letD. Experimental evidence at protein level: Swiss-Prot protein existence level 1. Toxic component of a type II toxin-antitoxin (TA) system, functioning in plasmid maintainence. Responsible for the post- segregational killing (PSK) of plasmid-free cells, also referred to as a plasmid addiction system. Half-life of over 2 hours. Cell killing by CcdB is accompanied by filamentation, defects in chromosome and plasmid segregation, defects in cell division, formation of anucleate cells, decreased DNA synthesis and plasmid loss. Interferes with the activity of DN
   1870..2028    -  CDS            ccdA (fragment): CCDA_ECO57 - Also known as H, letA. Experimental evidence at protein level: Swiss-Prot protein existence level 1. Antitoxin component of a type II toxin-antitoxin (TA) system which inhibits the post-segregational killing (PSK) of plasmid-free cells, also referred to as a plasmid addiction system. Binds to and blocks the activity of CcdB; will also remove bound CcdB protein from the CcdB-GyrA complex by forming a CcdA-CcdB complex, a process termed rejuvenation. Functions as a transcriptional corepressor for the ccdAB operon, repression also requires CcdB (By similarity). From Escherichia coli
   2207..2866    -  CDS            CmR: chloramphenicol acetyltransferase; cat; confers resistance to chloramphenicol
   2867..2896    -  promoter       cat promoter (fragment): promoter of the E. coli cat gene encoding chloramphenicol acetyltransferase
   2920..2950    -  promoter       lac UV5 promoter: E. coli lac promoter with an "up" mutation
   2975..3099    -  protein_bind   attR1: mutant version of attR; recombination site for the Gateway® LR reaction LR Clonase™
  10269..10310   -  misc_feature   MCS (fragment): pBluescript multiple cloning site
  10323..10341   -  promoter       T3 promoter: promoter for bacteriophage T3 RNA polymerase
  10384..10406   -  protein_bind   lac operator (fragment): The lac repressor binds to the lac operator to inhibit transcription in E. coli. This inhibition can be relieved by adding lactose or isopropyl-β-D-thiogalactopyranoside (IPTG). lac repressor encoded by lacI
  10410..10440   -  promoter       lac promoter: promoter for the E. coli lac operon
  10455..10476   -  protein_bind   CAP binding site: CAP binding activates transcription in the presence of cAMP. E. coli catabolite activator protein
  10489..10581   -  CDS            lacI (fragment): lac repressor; lacI; The lac repressor binds to the lac operator to inhibit transcription in E. coli. This inhibition can be relieved by adding lactose or isopropyl-β-D-thiogalactopyranoside (IPTG).
  10764..11352   -  rep_origin     ori: high-copy-number ColE1/pMB1/pBR322/pUC origin of replication
  11523..12383   -  CDS            AmpR: β-lactamase; bla; confers resistance to ampicillin, carbenicillin, and related antibiotics
  12384..12488   -  promoter       AmpR promoter: bla
>Addgene plasmid #229835 | pBeta-MHC-promoter DV (JDW 26) | addgene full sequence | sequence record 460674 | Addgene NGS Result
CTAAATTGTAAGCGTTAATATTTTGTTAAAATTCGCGTTAAATTTTTGTTAAATCAGCTCATTTTTTAAC
CAATAGGCCGAAATCGGCAAAATCCCTTATAAATCAAAAGAATAGACCGAGATAGGGT
[37 nt withheld, positions 129-165]
AAAGAACGTGGACTCCAACGTCAAAGG
[49 nt withheld, positions 193-241]
T
[91 nt withheld, positions 243-333]
G
[124 nt withheld, positions 335-458]
CCCATTCGCCATTCAGGCTGCGCAACTGTTGGGAAGGGCGATCGGTGCGGGCCTCTTCGCTATTACGCCA
GCTGGCGAAAGGGGGATGTGCTGCAAGGCGATTAAGTTGGGTAACGCCAGGGTTTTCCCAGTCACGACGT
TGTAAAACGACGGCCAGTGAATTGTAATACGACTCACTATAGGGCGAATTGGGTACCGATCGATCGCTCC
ACCGCGGTGGCGGCCGCCCGGGCGCCACGTGTATACTAGTTTAAACGGCCGCTCTAGAACTAGTGGATCC
CCCGGGCTGCAGGAATTCAACAGGCATCTACTGAGTGGACCCAACGCATGAGAGGACAGTGCCAAGCAAG
CAACTCAAATGTCCCACCGGTTGGGCATGGCCAGGTAGCCTATGCTGTGTCTGGACGTCCTCCTGCTGGT
ATAGTTATTTTAAAATCAGAAGGACAGGGAAGGGAGCAGTGGTTCACGCCTGTAATCCCAGCAATTTGGG
AGGCCAAGGTGGGTAGATCACCTGAGATTAGGAGTTGGAGACCAGCCTGGCCAATATGGTGAAACCCCGT
CTCTACCAAAAAAACAAAAATTAGCTGAGCCTGGTCATGCATGCCTGGAATCCCAACAACTCGGGAGGCT
GAGGCAGGAGAATCGCTTGAACCCAGGAGGCGGAGATTGCAGTGAGCCAAGATTGTGCCACTGCACTCCA
GCTTGGTTCCCAATAGACCCCGCAGGCCCTACAGGTTGTCTTCCCAACTTGCCCCTTGCTCCATACCACC
CCCCTCCACCCCATAATATTATAGAAGGACACCTAGTCAGACAAAATGATGCAACTTAATTTTATTAGGA
CAAGGCTGGTGGGCACTGGAGTGGCAACTTCCAGGGCCAGGAGAGGCACTGGGGAGGGGTCACAGGGATG
CCACCCATCAAGCTCGACGCGTTATCACCACTTTGTACAAGAAAGCTGAACGAGAAACGTAAAATGATAT
AAATATCAATATATTAAATTAGATTTTGCATAAAAAACAGACTACATAATACTGTAAAACACAACATATC
CAGTCACTATGGTCGACCTGCAGACTGGCTGTGTATAAGGGAGCCTGACATTTATATTCCCCAGAACATC
AGGTTAATGGCGTTTTTGATGTCATTTTCGCGGTGGCTGAGATCAGCCACTTCTTCCCCGATAACGGAGA
CCGGCACACTGGCCATATCGGTGGTCATCATGCGCCAGCTTTCATCCCCGATATGCACCACCGGGTAAAG
TTCACGGGAGACTTTATCTGACAGCAGACGTGCACTGGCCAGGGGGATCACCATCCGTCGCCCGGGCGTG
TCAATAATATCACTCTGTACATCCACAAACAGACGATAACGGCTCTCTCTTTTATAGGTGTAAACCTTAA
ACTGCATTTCACCAGCCCCTGTTCTCGTCAGCAAAAGAGCCGTTCATTTCAATAAACCGGGCGACCTCAG
CCATCCCTTCCTGATTTTCCGCTTTCCAGCGTTCGGCACGCAGACGACGGGCTTCATTCTGCATGGTTGT
GCTTACCAGACCGGAGATATTGACATCATATATGCCTTGAGCAACTGATAGCTGTCGCTGTCAACTGTCA
CTGTAATACGCTGCTTCATAGCATACCTCTTTTTGACATACTTCGGGTATACATATCAGTATATATTCTT
ATACCGCAAAAATCAGCGCGCAAATACGCATACTGTTATCTGGCTTTTAGTAAGCCGGATCCACGCGTTT
ACGCCCCGCCCTGCCACTCATCGCAGTACTGTTGTAATTCATTAAGCATTCTGCCGACATGGAAGCCATC
ACAAACGGCATGATGAACCTGAATCGCCAGCGGCATCAGCACCTTGTCGCCTTGCGTATAATATTTGCCC
ATGGTGAAAACGGGGGCGAAGAAGTTGTCCATATTGGCCACGTTTAAATCAAAACTGGTGAAACTCACCC
AGGGATTGGCTGAGACGAAAAACATATTCTCAATAAACCCTTTAGGGAAATAGGCCAGGTTTTCACCGTA
ACACGCCACATCTTGCGAATATATGTGTAGAAACTGCCGGAAATCGTCGTGGTATTCACTCCAGAGCGAT
GAAAACGTTTCAGTTTGCTCATGGAAAACGGTGTAACAAGGGTGAACACTATCCCATATCACCAGCTCAC
CGTCTTTCATTGCCATACGGAATTCCGGATGAGCATTCATCAGGCGGGCAAGAATGTGAATAAAGGCCGG
ATAAAACTTGTGCTTATTTTTCTTTACGGTCTTTAAAAAGGCCGTAATATCCAGCTGAACGGTCTGGTTA
TAGGTACATTGAGCAACTGACTGAAATGCCTCAAAATGTTCTTTACGATGCCATTGGGATATATCAACGG
TGGTATATCCAGTGATTTTTTTCTCCATTTTAGCTTCCTTAGCTCCTGAAAATCTCGACGGATCCTAACT
CAAAATCCACACATTATACGAGCCGGAAGCATAAAGTGTAAAGCCTGGGGTGCCTAATGCGGCCGCCATA
GTGACTGGATATGTTGTGTTTTACAGTATTATGTAGTCTGTTTTTTATGCAAAATCTAATTTAATATATT
GATATTTATATCATTTTACGTTTCTCGTTCAGCTTTTTTGTACAAACTTGTGATACTGGCTGAGCCTGGG
GTGAGGAGCAGCTGTTACCTATATGCCTTCCCGCCCCTTGGGCTCTCCCACTCAGTGGCAGCTCCCAAAT
CCGGTACTGTGCTCAGCACTCAGGAGTTTACCCTTCTCCAGGCTCACCCCTAAACCAGAGAGCAGCCTGG
CAACTGTGCCAAGGCAAGGGGGCAGCTTTACTTTCATTCACTTGGGGAACTCTTTGGGTGTGTCCTGACC
GTCTTTCGGGGACAGAACTCTGTATCAATCTCTGACTGTCAATAGTCCCTGCCCCTCACTGGCCAGGCCA
TTGTCTCTGAGCAGGCAGAAAGGAACCTGCCAGGCTTCGGGCTTGGGGCTTTGGGCTTTAACTATGTGCA
GTTTTGCCAGATCTCCCAACATTTGGACTCCAACTTTTCTCACCTTGGATTCTCAAACGTGTCTAGTGAT
AGAGAGGTAAGCCCAGGCCTGTAGGAGAGCTGGAGAAAGGGAAGAGACGGTGTCAGGACAGGCTGTGGCC
CAGCCTGGCTTCTGGCACCTCCCTCCTCTCTGGCTCTGTTCTTCAGCACGCGGAAGAGTGATTAGCAGAG
CTGGTCAGCCTTTCTGGTCACTGGCATCCTTCCTTTTCAAGCTCTATCTCCTTTCTCCCAAAGACTAACA
ACCTCCGAGCCCCAGTCCTCCGCCCTTAGGGGCTGTTCTACCCTTACCTGTACTCCTCTGCTGAGGCTTC
CTTTCTCGGAGCCACCTACAACACAACAATAGTCACAATGCACTCTTGCTGTTCACTCTCACGGCTGCCC
CTTGGGTACGTGAGGAAGTGGAGGCTGAAGCCTTACTTTTCTCAGAGCACAGGACAAGTAGCAGAGTCCA
GATTTCAGACTCGAGCCTCATGATTCCAACAGCCCTCTGACTACCCTCGCACACCCCAGCCTCCCCTGCA
CACGCCCTGATAAATACACATGCCTTCTGCTTGTGCCCACACTTGACGTGAATGTAAACTTCCTTCCATC
CTCAGCACACATGCTCCCCACAGTGTTCATGTGCAAACAGCCCAGCACATAGGCAGGCTCCTGTGGCTGC
GTGTTCTTCAGCATACGAAGACCAGAGCCCCCCACACCTGCATGTCTGTGAACTGCTATTTCAGAGACTA
CACGCAGGGTCATATCCTACATAGTAATAACCCCTCTATGTACAGTCAGACACTTCCCCAAACACAGGCA
GGCTCTAGTGTTCACAGAACTGGCTTCCTTAAGAGTTATTCTCCATCATTCTGTCCCTCTTCTGCCAAAA
TGCTTGTAACCAGGCATGAGGTACCTTATGTGATAAAATATAAACTGATCCTTACATTTAAGATATGTGT
GCTTGTACTTGCACACGCACACATGCACGCACATGCTCACACACTGCTATTGCATTCTGGGCCATATGCA
CATATAGATATCCACCCCCCACCTTGGAACACTTGGGCTCCCACATTCCTACGGCACAAGCATGCGTATT
TAGATCTGCACAGGAGTGTTCAATGATAACCTGGTACTACATGCCAGAAGCCCGCTGCTGTTCTAGAGGA
ATTACTTCCTGAACCTGGAGCCCCTTATCCCAGAGGGAAGCCTCCAGCTCCCACTCCTACCTGAGGGTAG
CAAGTAAGGAAACAGCAGGAGAATGCTCAGAGCCAGACCTGGTCTCAGGGGCTGTATATATGGGGCAGCA
GGGTGCCCCATCCCCCACCTGCACCCAGTCCCTAGCCAGATTTAGAAAGGGCTGTTGTCACTAAAAGCAT
TTCCCCCCCGACTCTCCCCCCCTTCCCTTGTCCAAACAGTACTCCCCCCTCCTCCCCCAGCTAGGAAACA
ATTGGAAGTGGTCGTCATTGTTGTGGCATGGCATGTTCAGGGTCTGAGTTCCAGGGGGTGGGGCAGCTTA
AAGTGAAGCAAAAATATCTCTAACATTCCACGGCTCACTAGAGAGTAAGCTGACCACGACCACCACGACC
TCAAGCAGGCAAGGCCCTGGCTGGCCTGCAAGAGGGTCCTGCTGACCCTGGCATTGCTGCCCCCTTAGAA
GCCTTGCCCCCAGTGCTAGCCTGGCCCTATTTCCAGTATCCTCCCCACACTCCTGGCTTGAGTCCTGCAT
CTGTCTGAGGTGGGAAGGGGTTGGGTCACAGCAGCTGAGAGGGGCAGGGCAGAGTTGGGGGCATGGCTCT
GGTATGGTGGTTGGATTGGAGCAGATAGAAGGTAGTAGGTTCCTGTTAGGACCAGAGAGTTTGGACACAG
GAATTCTGGCTCACACACTGCTTTCCTTGGGCCAGCAGGCAATGTGTCCCTGGGATCATGGTGCTTCAGA
GCCAGGCAGATCTTTAGTGATCCATTTAAGTGCTTTGCTTTAGGGGGTGGGGGTGGGAGATGCTTCCTCT
AAGATTGCACAGCTTCAGCGAAGCAAAAGTGGGGAACCTCAGCAGATAGGAAGTTGATCCCAATCAGGGG
AGGAGGGCTAGGGATGCTAAGAAGTATGCCAAAGCTGTTTGGGGAGGAGGACCAGTTGCTGATGGTCCTG
CTTTAGAGCCCTTTCCTGTTCTAGCGCTGCCCTGCAGATTTTCGAGGCGCAAGGCCTGAGCCTCCCAGGG
TTGCCCAGGGCTGTAGATGATATGGCTACGGCTGCCTGGTCCACCTGGCCTCTGTCTAGCCGTGGGTGCA
ATCTTTGTTCTTCCTAGTGGAGAGAGGGACAGGACAGGAGAGACCTTCTCTTCCCCTGCAGGCCCCGGGA
GCAACGCTGGCACCCAGCCTCGTTCTTGTTCTTCCAGCATGGGCTATGGAAGCTTCACTGCTCGGTGTCT
AGGCAACAGACTCAGGGTTTAGTTTGAAATCCCCTTTCTTCCCAAACACAGCTCTGAGCGCATGCGGATT
AATCCAGTTGATTAGATGTCAGTTTGAAGGAGAGAGGCAGGCCTGGGGGATGGGCTGCCAGCAAAGCAGG
TACATTGTGAAGGTGGGGTAGGCATGGCAGGGAAAGGAAAAATCCAGGAAGGGCTTCTGTGGGGTTTCTT
GGTAACCAAAGCAGGGGTAAGGATGCTGAGCAGCTGTGTGCAGTGTGCAGGGGGAAGGCAGGGGGAAGGT
GGGGGGAGGACCACAGACTGTAGGGGCTGCACCTCAATGCAGCTGCAGCTCCGCAGTCCTCAGAATGCAG
TTGCAGTTGCTGAAGAACTGGTCTTGCGACCCTGCCAGGTATTAATAGAGCAGCCTCCCTAGGAGGAACC
TCCAGGGCCGGAGGAACCTCCAGGGCCGAAGGAAGGCTAAAGCTCTCCCAGGCTCTTCTTTTTTTGGGGG
GGGGGTGGTTTGAGACAGGGTTTCTCTGTATAGCCCTGGCTGTCCTGGAACTCACTCTGTAGACCAGGCT
GGCCTCGAACTTAGAAATCCACCTGCCTCTGCCTCCCAAGTGCTGGGATTAAAGGCGTACCACCAGGCTC
TCCCAGGCTCTTCTAGCTTTCCCAACAGAAGAAGGTGCCTTCCCGCCATGCTCTGGGAGAGGGCTCAGGC
ACAGGTGCACGCACTGAGATGGATAAAGAAAGCTTGGGACTCAGGCGAGCCATTTTAAAGCCAGTGTCTT
TGAGTGGGGCCAACCTGTGTGGCTGTGGGATTAGGTAGTCACCTCTACAATTTAGCCACACACCCTTTCC
CCCTTCTTTCAGGTTTGGAGGGCTTTGGTCTAAAGGTGTTTTTGGAGTATTGTTCTCAACTCTGCAAGGC
AGAATTTAAAAGCCAGTTTCCTAATTTTAAGATCTCTGTCTCATATCCCAGATGTTTGGCCTCCTGCTTG
CTGCTGTTGGCGGTTGGGTGGCTCTTCCCATCCTTTCCTATGTGAGTATTCATTGAGGGCCAACTTTGAG
CTTGGCACTGATGTGGTCAATGGAGATACGTAACAATGAACCAAAGCAAAGACCCCTGCTCCGGGAGCTT
TGTCCAGCTGATTGTAGCAGTGGACCCAGGCTTCAGAGCACAGCTTGTGCTTTGCATGCGTGCGTGACAT
TCCTAGTGGAGAGAATGGGGGCCCGAACCCATGTGAGGAGTGGGTGGTGATGTGGAGCACACTACAGAGT
GACAGGAGACAAGACAAAGGGGCAGCAAGTGCTATAAATAAAAAGGGAGGCTGCTTTGCTGAGGTCGACC
AAATAAGGCCTGGACAGAAGGAAGGTGATCTGCCTCCCGAGCCTCCCCTCCCCAGGCATTGTGCCTGCTT
TGTCTGGGCTCTGTCACCACACTGATCAAATGTCAGGTCCAAATAGGAGCCATTTGCTGTGAACATGCCA
GTGGAGACCAGCGGAAAGTTTGCTAAAATTACTGCTGGGAATTAGGGGGAGGTGGGGGTCTGCAGTCTTG
AACTAAAGGAGAACTGAGCATGGAAAGAGAATTCTGAAAGGAATCTCAAAACCCAAAGGGAGAGGCTCAG
GAGGAGGCAGAAGAGGTAGGGCGTCTGGCCCAAGGGGAGGAGGAGGCCTTAGTTGTCTGAGAACAGGAGA
GGGGACCCAGGAGTGGTAGCCAGCACTTGCCCCTAGCTGCCTGTATCCCCTGACCTTGGAGAACCTATCC
CTGGCTCCACATGGGCCAGGATTAGGGAGCTGAGCTAGTCTCTCTCAGGTTTCTCTTTACAAGCAGCTGC
TCCTTCTTGTCATTCTTTTGTACTCCGCTGGTTCCAAAATGCTTTGTTCTCTGCATACTCAAAACACCGC
CCACTCAATACACCAGGCACCCCAATCTCGACTTTCTGATAGACAGGGACCAGCTGGGTAGGCAGACCAG
TTTCAATAAGAGTCTATTAGGCAGGTAGATCTCTCCTTCAAGAGTGTTTGGAGAGGGCACTGTGTGGAGT
GGCCAGTCTAGAAACTTGAGGGAGCTTAAAGGGGGGCTACCGGGGAGCACAGAGATCCCCTTTGAGACCT
TGCTCCACAGTTTCTAGCTGTATGGTCAGTCACATAACTCCCTGAGACAGTTTTGCCATCAATGTGGTTT
TTTGCAAGGATTATGGAGACTAAACACAGGTGAGGGACCTAGCACACATCAGCACATAACAGACTTCATA
ATGGTTTTTATCTCCAGGAACACCAACACCAGGGACCCAGACTGCAGACACCAGAGTTAGTTTTTTTGGC
CCCTAGCATTTCCCTCAGCCCACCAAGTCTCATTGGTTGAAGACAAGACCTTCACGTGATCCTAGACCTA
ACCCATCTCCACAGGATAGCCTTGAGTCAGGAGACCACTGCCCTGCTGCTACCTATAAAACTTTTCTCAC
GACCATGGTGAACCCCAAGCCCACCAAAAGCTGGCCCAGCAAAATGGCAACATTGTCAGGAAAACAAATG
GAAGTGGAGGGGAAGTGAAGAGTTAGCTAAATGCTTTTTGTGTCTGGGGACCACACAGAAAGCTCCTGGT
AGAGATGGGGAGCCAGGTTATAAGGAGGAGACAGGTTAAACTGTGGCCCTCAGGAGGTGGTCCGGCCAGG
GACCCTTCAGATATTTCTGATCTTAGGGTCAGCCAAGGATGCAGAGGGTCTGGAAACCTCTGAAGGAGAA
TGCTAGAGTATTCTGATATGGAAAAAAAATGGGCAAACTTAGCTTGGTATAGGTCTTTAATTCCAGCACT
CAGGAGACAGAAGCATGCAGATCTCTGAGTTTGAGGCTAGCCTGGTCTATACAGAGAATGCCAGGTCAGT
CAGGGAGACAAAGTAAGACCCTGCCAGTGAGAGAGAGTCTCACTGTGGGACTAGCCTGTTAAGGCACCCG
GCTTTAAGGACCAAGTAGCTACCATAATCTCAGCTCTTGGCTGTGATTCTGATGCTGTTACTATCTTCAA
GCTGACTTAGACAATTCTTTAGTATATGTCTTAGGGTTTCTACTGTTGTGATAAAACACCATGATCAGAA
GCAACTTGGGAGGAAAGGGTTTACTTCAGCCCACAACTCTCAGGTCATCCTCTGACACTGAGGGAAGCCA
GGACAAGAACTCAAGGTAAGAGTCTGGTGGAGGCAGGGGAACTAAGTCTGCTTACTGGCTTGCTCCCCAA
TGGCTTGCCCAGTCTGATTCTTGTAACACCCAAGCACTCTTGCTTAGGGGTGGCACCACCTGCAATGGGC
TGTGCTGTCCTGTATCAATAATTAATTAAAAAGCCAATCTGATGGGGACATTTTTTTTCAGTTGAGGTTC
CTCTTCCTCCTCATATGATCCTAGCTGTGTTGAGCGAACAACAACAAAACTAACCAGGACAGTATGCATA
TTCTTAAAAGTGGGCAATCTGGAGAAGAGCAAAGGATGGGGTTAGAGAGATGGCTCACTGTTTAGAGCAC
TTGCTGTTCTTGCAGGGGAATGGAGGTCTGATTCTCACAACCCACAGGGCAGCATACAACCTTATGTAAT
TCCAGTTCCGAGAGATCCTGTTGCATGCTGGCCTGCGGCTTACAAGGACCGGGTACACCAGGGAGGCAGG
CTGGGGCTGAAAGAGACTTAGATGGCAAGACATGATTCTGCTCAAGGCTCTGGCCTCCAGGTGTGGGGGA
GCTGGCTTTTAGAATTAGCAAAAAGGCCAGAGATTCTCTGGAAGTGGAGGCTGTGCTCTGAATTAACTTT
GCTAGGTAATTAAGATTTTTAGCTATCTTCAATTGGAATCTCTAATATTGGACTTATTACTAGACCAGTC
CAAGATTGAGTTAGAATAACTGGTCACATTGAAGGAAAAAGGAGAATCATTATAATTCTTTCTTATGACT
AATCTTTCTAAGTCAGATTCCACAGTCTTTGATGTTCTTTTTACCATAAGGTTAAAAAGCTTGAAACAAG
GCAGCTTTGTTTGTCCAAACTGGAAAAATGGCAAGCAAGGATGGGTCAAAAACATGTACCCAATTCAGCT
TCCTTGTCACTACAGTCACTACAGTCAGGGCACTGAGCGAACTCACCTGTCTTGTCACAGGAATTAGCCA
TCATGCTTCTGCTCCGTTCTGTGGAGAGAACCTATGCTTTTCCCTTTCCTAATAAGGCAGCTGTTCAGGA
TCAACCATATGCCAATAAGTAGATCCTTTTAGGATACTATAAAGCATTTATTAAGTTCTTTGACATCCAA
ATTTCAAAATTCTAAAATAAAAGTATGATTTAAATAATGTGCATGGGAATGCACTAAATAACATGCACGG
GGATATAATTGGATCCACTAGTTCTAGAGCGGCCGCCACCGCGGTGGAGCTCCAGCTTTTGTTCCCTTTA
GTGAGGGTTAATTTCGAGCTTGGCGTAATCATGGTCATAGCTGTTTCCTGTGTGAAATTGTTATCCGCTC
ACAATTCCACACAACATACGAGCCGGAAGCATAAAGTGTAAAGCCTGGGGTGCCTAATGAGTGAGCTAAC
TCACATTAATTGCGTTGCGCTCACTGCCCGCTTTCCAGTCGGGAAACCTGTCGTGCCAGCTGCATTAATG
AATCGGCCAACGCGCGGGGAGAGGCGGTTTGCGTATTGGGCGCTCTTCCGCTTCCTCGCTCACTGACTCG
CTGCGCTCGGTCGTTCGGCTGCGGCGAGCGGTATCAGCTCACTCAAAGGCGGTAATACGGTTATCCACAG
AATCAGGGGATAACGCAGGAAAGAACATGTGAGCAAAAGGCCAGCAAAAGGCCAGGAACCGTAAAAAGGC
CGCGTTGCTGGCGTTTTTCCATAGGCTCCGCCCCCCTGACGAGCATCACAAAAATCGACGCTCAAGTCAG
AGGTGGCGAAACCCGACAGGACTATAAAGATACCAGGCGTTTCCCCCTGGAAGCTCCCTCGTGCGCTCTC
CTGTTCCGACCCTGCCGCTTACCGGATACCTGTCCGCCTTTCTCCCTTCGGGAAGCGTGGCGCTTTCTCA
TAGCTCACGCTGTAGGTATCTCAGTTCGGTGTAGGTCGTTCGCTCCAAGCTGGGCTGTGTGCACGAACCC
CCCGTTCAGCCCGACCGCTGCGCCTTATCCGGTAACTATCGTCTTGAGTCCAACCCGGTAAGACACGACT
TATCGCCACTGGCAGCAGCCACTGGTAACAGGATTAGCAGAGCGAGGTATGTAGGCGGTGCTACAGAGTT
CTTGAAGTGGTGGCCTAACTACGGCTACACTAGAAGAACAGTATTTGGTATCTGCGCTCTGCTGAAGCCA
GTTACCTTCGGAAAAAGAGTTGGTAGCTCTTGATCCGGCAAACAAACCACCGCTGGTAGCGGTGGTTTTT
TTGTTTGCAAGCAGCAGATTACGCGCAGAAAAAAAGGATCTCAAGAAGATCCTTTGATCTTTTCTACGGG
GTCTGACGCTCAGTGGAACGAAAACTCACGTTAAGGGATTTTGGTCATGAGATTATCAAAAAGGATCTTC
ACCTAGATCCTTTTAAATTAAAAATGAAGTTTTAAATCAATCTAAAGTATATATGAGTAAACTTGGTCTG
ACAGTTACCAATGCTTAATCAGTGAGGCACCTATCTCAGCGATCTGTCTATTTCGTTCATCCATAGTTGC
CTGACTCCCCGTCGTGTAGATAACTACGATACGGGAGGGCTTACCATCTGGCCCCAGTGCTGCAATGATA
CCGCGAGACCCACGCTCACCGGCTCCAGATTTATCAGCAATAAACCAGCCAGCCGGAAGGGCCGAGCGCA
GAAGTGGTCCTGCAACTTTATCCGCCTCCATCCAGTCTATTAATTGTTGCCGGGAAGCTAGAGTAAGTAG
TTCGCCAGTTAATAGTTTGCGCAACGTTGTTGCCATTGCTACAGGCATCGTGGTGTCACGCTCGTCGTTT
GGTATGGCTTCATTCAGCTCCGGTTCCCAACGATCAAGGCGAGTTACATGATCCCCCATGTTGTGCAAAA
AAGCGGTTAGCTCCTTCGGTCCTCCGATCGTTGTCAGAAGTAAGTTGGCCGCAGTGTTATCACTCATGGT
TATGGCAGCACTGCATAATTCTCTTACTGTCATGCCATCCGTAAGATGCTTTTCTGTGACTGGTGAGTAC
TCAACCAAGTCATTCTGAGAATAGTGTATGCGGCGACCGAGTTGCTCTTGCCCGGCGTCAATACGGGATA
ATACCGCGCCACATAGCAGAACTTTAAAAGTGCTCATCATTGGAAAACGTTCTTCGGGGCGAAAACTCTC
AAGGATCTTACCGCTGTTGAGATCCAGTTCGATGTAACCCACTCGTGCACCCAACTGATCTTCAGCATCT
TTTACTTTCACCAGCGTTTCTGGGTGAGCAAAAACAGGAAGGCAAAATGCCGCAAAAAAGGGAATAAGGG
CGACACGGAAATGTTGAATACTCATACTCTTCCTTTTTCAATATTATTGAAGCATTTATCAGGGTTATTG
TCTCATGAGCGGATACATATTTGAATGTATTTAGAAAAATAAACAAATAGGGGTTCCGCGCACATTTCCC
CGAAAAGTGCCAC
